Addgene plasmid #33325: pSG5-FLAG-CaMKKbeta rat 1-460 D311A
Depositing lab: Anthony Means. Depositing organization: Duke University. Publication: Characterization of the CaMKKbeta-AMPK signaling complex. Green MF, Anderson KA, Means AR. Cell Signal. 2011 Dec;23(12):2005-12. Epub 2011 Jul 23. 10.1016/j.cellsig.2011.07.014 PubMed 21807092.
Backbone
  Vector backbone: pSG5
  Backbone manufacturer: Stratagene
  Backbone size w/o insert (bp): 4100
  Modifications to backbone: Added blunt end cloning site which was lost during cloning.
  Vector type: Mammalian Expression
Growth in bacteria
  Bacterial resistance: Ampicillin, 100 μg/mL
  Growth temperature: 37°C
  Growth strain: DH5alpha
  Copy number: Unknown
Gene/Insert
  Gene/Insert name: Calcium/Calmodulin dependent protein kinase kinase beta (alt names: CaMKKbeta; CaMKK2)
  Species: R. norvegicus (rat)
  Insert size (bp): 1700
  Mutation: truncated at 460, D311A (S3V, G96R, and P108L also present)
  GenBank ID: NM_031338
  Entrez Gene: Camkk2
  Promoter: SV40
  Tag / fusion protein: FLAG (N terminal on insert)
  Cloning method: Restriction Enzyme; 5′ cloning site None (destroyed during cloning); 3′ cloning site None (destroyed during cloning)
  Sequencing primers: 5′ T7
Terms and licenses: Academic/Nonprofit Terms; Industry Terms: Not Available to Industry
Depositor comments: The truncation was made by placing a stop codon at 460, but sequence was not actually removed. The S3V, G96R, and P108L "mutations" were present in the original version of rat CaMKKbeta cloned by the Means lab. They believe these sequence differences represent a natural variant of the CaMKKbeta sequence and are not mutations.
How to cite: pSG5-FLAG-CaMKKbeta rat 1-460 D311A was a gift from Anthony Means (Addgene plasmid # 33325 ; http://n2t.net/addgene:33325 ; RRID:Addgene_33325)
