[The description below was written by a language model from this plasmid's Addgene catalogue record.]
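Description:
pSG5-FLAG-CaMKKbeta rat 1-460 D311A is a mammalian expression plasmid built on the Stratagene pSG5 backbone (about 4.1 kb without insert) and propagated in E. coli under ampicillin selection. The record lists no mammalian selection marker and reports the copy number as unknown. Expression of the insert is driven by the SV40 promoter. The use of a T7 primer for 5′ sequencing indicates a T7 site upstream of the insert. The backbone was modified with a blunt-end cloning site, and both insert junctions were destroyed during cloning, so the insert cannot simply be released at the original sites.

The payload is rat calcium/calmodulin-dependent protein kinase kinase beta (CaMKKbeta, Camkk2), roughly 1.7 kb, carrying an N-terminal FLAG tag for detection or immunoprecipitation. Two engineered changes define this version. The first is a D311A point substitution. The second is a truncation at residue 460, achieved by introducing a stop codon rather than deleting DNA, so the downstream coding sequence remains in the plasmid but should not be translated. The record does not state the functional consequence of D311A. Three further differences from the reference sequence (S3V, G96R and P108L) were already present in the original rat clone, and the depositors regard them as a natural variant rather than as mutations.

The associated publication characterises the CaMKKbeta–AMPK signalling complex. This suggests the construct serves as one of a set of FLAG-tagged truncation and point mutants expressed in mammalian cells to study CaMKKbeta in that complex.
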