>Addgene plasmid #33325 | pSG5-FLAG-CaMKKbeta rat 1-460 D311A | addgene partial sequence | sequence record 43300 | T7 5'-TAATACGACTCACTATAGGG-3'
ATGGACTACAAGGACGACGATGACAAAGCTAGCTCATTATGTGTCTCTAGCCAGCCCACCAGCGACCGGG
CAGCCCCCCAGGATGAGCTGGGAAGCGGGGGTGTCAGCCGGGAAAGCCAGAAGCCCTGCGAGGCACTGCG
GGGACTCTCATCCTTAAGCATCCACTTGGGCATGGAATCCTTCATCGTGGTCACCGAGTGTGAACCAGGC
CGGGGCGTGGACCTCAGCCTGGCCAGAGACCAACCTCTGGAGGCCGATGGCCAGGAACTCCCTCTGGATG
CCTCGGAACCTGAGTCACGGTCCCTGCTTTCTGGTCGCAAGATGTCCCTCCAGGAGCGGTCCCAGGGCGG
GCTGGCGTCCAGCAGCAGCCTGGACATGAATGGACGCTGCATCTGCCCATCCCTGTCCTACTCACCAGCC
AGCTCCCCACAGTCCTCTCCCCGGATGCCCCGGCGGCCCACAGTGGAGTCGCACCACGTCTCCATCACGG
GTTTGCAGGACTGTGTGCAGCTGAATCAGTACACGCTGAAGGATGAAATTGGAAAGGGCTCCTATGGCGT
TGTCAAGCTGGCCTACAATGAAAATGACAATACTTATTATGCAATGAATGTGCTGTCCAAAAAGAAGCTG
ATCCGACAGGCCGGCTTTCCACGTCGCCCCCCACCTCGAGGTACTCGCCCAGCTCCAGGGGGCTGCATCC
AGCCCAGGGGCCCCATCGAGCAGGTGTATCAGGAAATTGCCATCCTCAAGAAGCTGGATCACCCCAACGT
GGTGAAGCTGGTGGAGGTCCTGGATGACCCTAACGAGGACCATCTGTACATGGTGTTTGAACTGGTCAAC
CAAGGGCCTGTGATGGAAGTTCCCACCCTCAAGCCACTGTCTGAAGACC
