>Addgene plasmid #33325 | pSG5-FLAG-CaMKKbeta rat 1-460 D311A | addgene partial sequence | sequence record 43301 | SV40pA-R 5'-GAAATTTGTGATGCTATTGC-3'
AGTTCTGCTTTAATAAGATCAAGCTTATCTACCCCTAGATGCATGCTCGAGTTTTTTTTTTTTTTTTTTT
TTTTTTTTTTTTTTCTTTGTCCCCTTAAACAACAAAGGGAGAAAAAAAAAAAAAAAAAAAAAACCACAAA
AAAAACAACAGCAACAACAAAAAAAAACAAAAACAAAAACAAAAAACTGATAACCAAAAATGACAGTCAA
GGCTCTACACACGTGCTTGGTTTCCGTAGGACATGCTGCTATGGAAACCCAGGGTGCAGCACCCCCGTGC
AGGGCCACACAGCCAGGCATGCGAGGTCAGGTGGTCCGCGCAGCTACTCCGGCTCCATGGCCTCCTCGGG
CTGCTGTGGAGGCGTGCGTGGCGGGGAGCCAGGGGCCGGANCCCCGCAACTTTCCACGCAGGGACCACCT
TTCACAAAAGCACTTCCTCCTCCCCCACAGGGGCTGGCTCTGGGCCCCGGAGGCTGTCTTCCCTGCCTTG
CTTCCTTGGGCTCAAACAAGGGCTCCCACTCCCTGGTTGGTTTTTTGGTGAGCAGGTTTCCGGGTGCTGA
CAAGGAACGCTCCTCCCGCCGGCTACCTTCAAATGGGTTCCCAAAAGACCGTTTCCNAATCATGGTCTTC
ACTAGGATCACAGTTGCCAGGCTGGGAATGTGTTTGACTGAATTCTCGACCTCCTCTTCGGTCACCTCGA
CCAGTATTCAGTTCTCGTCCTCCGACGGCAGTGGCTCGGCCCCGTGCCTCGTGACCCAAGGGTGCAGCTT
GATTTCAGGTACCACAATCCTGGACTCTGGGTTCTTGTCCAACATCCGGGTGATCAGATCTTTCAAGTCT
TCGGCTATGTC
